>Addgene plasmid #180009 | pUFlip-floxed2A-mRFP-; HE1A:BFP -2 | addgene full sequence | sequence record 353847 | Addgene NGS Result
CGGGTTTCGCCACCTCTGACTTGAGCGTCGATTTTTGTGATGCTCGTCAGGGGGGCGGAGCCTATGGAAA
AACGCCAGCAACGCGGCCTTTTTACGGTTCCTGGCCTTTTGCTGGCCTTTTGCTCACATGTTCTTTCCTG
CGTTATCCCCTGATTCTGTGGATAACCGTATTACCGCCTTTGAGTGAGCTGATACCGCTCGCCGCAGCCG
AACGACCGAGCGCAGCGAGTCAGTGAGCGAGGAAGCGGAACAGATTTAAATGGTACCGAGCAGAGGTGTA
AAAAGTACTCAAAAATTTTACTCAAGTGAAAGTACAAGTACTTAGGGAAAATTTTACTCAATTAAAAGTA
AAAGTATCTGGCTAGAATCTTACTTGAGTAAAAGTAAAAAAGTACTCCATTAAAATTGTACTTGAGTATT
AAGGAAGTAAAAGTAAAAGCAAGAAAGAAAACTAGAGTGGTCTCCCTTTAGTGAGGGTCAATTGATGGGA
GGCGTTCGGGCCACAGCGGACACGCAGGTGCGCAACGCAATTAATGTGAGTTAGCTCACTCATTAGGCAC
CCCAGGCTTTACACTTTATGCTTCCGGCTCGTATGTTGTGTGGAATTGTGAGCGGATAACAATTTCACAC
AGGAAACAGCTATGACCATGATTACGCCAAGCGCGCAATTAACCCTCACTAAAGGGAACAAAAGCTGGAG
GACCTCGAGGGGGGGCCCGGTACCCAATTCGCCCTATAGTGAGTCGTATTACGCGCGCTCACTGGCCGTC
GTTTTACAACGTCGTGACTGGGAAAACCCTGGCGTTACCCAACTTAATCGCCTTGCAGCACATCCCCCTT
TCGCCAGCTGGCGTAATAGCGAAGAGGCCCGCACCGATCGCCCTTCCCAACAGTTGCGCAGCCTGAATGG
CGAATGGACCTGCCACACTTCCGGCCGCATAACTTTAAATAATGCCAATTATTTAAAGTTACTATCATAA
CTTCGTATAGCATACATTATACGAAGTTATCACCATAACTTCGTATAGGATACTTTATACGAAGTTATCC
TAGGCTTACCACCCACTAGCGGTCAGACTGCAGATTGCAGCACGAAACAGGAAGCTGACTCCACATGGTC
ACATGCTCACTGAAGTGTTGACTTCCCTGACAGCTGTGCACTTTCTAAACCGGTTTTCTCATTCATTTAC
AGCGCCACGAACTTCTCTCTGTTAAAGCAAGCAGGAGACGTGGAAGAAAACCCCGGTCCTGCCTCCTCCG
AGGACGTCATCAAGGAGTTCATGCGCTTCAAGGTGCGCATGGAGGGCTCCGTGAACGGCCACGAGTTCGA
GATCGAGGGCGAGGGCGAGGGCCGCCCCTACGAGGGCACCCAGACCGCCAAGCTGAAGGTGACCAAGGGC
GGCCCCCTGCCCTTCGCCTGGGACATCCTGTCCCCTCAGTTCCAGTACGGCTCCAAGGCCTACGTGAAGC
ACCCCGCCGACATCCCCGACTACTTGAAGCTGTCCTTCCCCGAGGGCTTCAAGTGGGAGCGCGTGATGAA
CTTCGAGGACGGCGGCGTGGTGACCGTGACCCAGGACTCCTCCCTGCAGGACGGCGAGTTCATCTACAAG
GTGAAGCTGCGCGGCACCAACTTCCCCTCCGACGGCCCCGTAATGCAGAAGAAGACCATGGGCTGGGAGG
CCTCCACCGAGCGGATGTACCCCGAGGACGGCGCCCTGAAGGGCGAGATCAAGATGAGGCTGAAGCTGAA
GGACGGCGGCCACTACGACGCCGAGGTCAAGACCACCTACATGGCCAAGAAGCCCGTGCAGCTGCCCGGC
GCCTACAAGACCGACATCAAGCTGGACATCACCTCCCACAACGAGGACTACACCATCGTGGAACAGTACG
AGCGCGCCGAGGGCCGCCACTCCACCGGAGCCTAAGACTAGTAATTAAGTCTCAGCCACCGTTAACTGAA
CATGTCAAAACCTGTGGAGACTGTTGAGATTTGATGTTCTGAAAAGATAAAGCCTATAAATAAAATGTTG
CCCAAATTTCCTGCCTGATGTTTTTCTTTGTCTTTGCTACATGGCTTTGCTGCTCGGATCGGCTCACTCT
GTGTATGCCACGTTCACTTTGTACTCTCCTTCTCACGGTAGGTTTATTATTTTTAGATGTGCAGTTAGTT
TCTGTGAAATAACACACCACACACTGATATTGTCTGTGCATTGACTTGGTGAGTGCACATTGTTTTTGAT
CTTGACATATTTATATTTGATTGATCAGGTGAACTGTGTGAATCTAAAGTGCTCCATACAGATGTTCTGC
ATTGAAAATATTCTCATTTTATTAGTGGAAGTGAGTGTATGCCACATCCAATCAATTTCAGCAAACACCC
CAGTATGATTTAATGCAAAAAAATGAAGGTATCAAACACGCATTACTACTTTGCAGTTAAATATTTAACA
TTTATTCCAACACGAAAAAAAGCAGTAAATAACACTTTGACAAACACGTCAGGACATCTTATTTTTGTCA
CCCTCACAGGCAATTTAGTATAATATATTATATATATATATATATCATATAATAATATTCAGTATAATAT
ATATATATATATCATATTATAATATTCAGTATAATATAAAACACAAACACATATATGTATAATATAATAT
AACATTTTTATTTATTGAGATGCCTCTATGGACCGTGTTATAAGAAGTAAAGATCAGGAGAAGTAAACAT
GAAGTGTAATTATGAATACTGATGTTAAATTAAGCTATGATGAGTTTTCACTGTTAATTTACCATCTCAA
TTAAATGTTGATGCCTCCATGACCAAGTTAAGCAGATGAGACTGAGGACAACTGTAGAAGACAAGATGTT
CACTTTGCTGAATATAGCTGGCTTGACAGTTATCTATGACTCTATAAATATATATATATTTTTTTTTTTA
TAAAATGATTTATTTATAACTATATATCCATTTCTCAGACAGGTGCTTCATATCCCTCACTCCCGTAGCT
GTCCATGCTGGATCTGTCCCCGTTGTTTTTAAAAAGCTAAATAAGTTATTAACATGACTGCATCCAGCGA
GCCAAACCTGTCTGGTGTACAGCTACCAGAGAAGCTTGAGATCCTAGTCAAAGCTTTCAACCACTCCAGG
CATAGCTAGAGCCACTGATGCATCTATAGAGCTGAAGTAAAGATAGGGTTGATGCAAATCGATTTAGAAT
TTTCAATGTAGAAAAAACAAAATAAAAAGTCTATTCACTTGATGGATAGATTAGTCAAACAAACATAGAG
TAGGCACTTCCCTTGACTCTGTAAACTTTTGGATTTAACAGATTGTGCACTCCTTTTAGTTAAACACATT
AGTCCCTGAAAACTAAGACCCTAACCATAATCCCATTGTAGACCCACCTACTCGGGTGAATATAAAGCTC
GCACAGATCATCTCACAGACATCAGACCTTGGCAAAGGAGCATCCTGAACATCTCTACACACTGAGGCAA
CGAATTCACCTCGAGACCATGGCTCCAAAGAAGAAGCGTAAGGTAACCATGAGCGAGCTGATTAAGGAGA
ACATGCACATGAAGCTGTACATGGAGGGCACCGTGGACAACCATCACTTCAAGTGCACATCCGAGGGCGA
AGGCAAGCCCTACGAGGGCACCCAGACCATGAGAATCAAGGTGGTCGAGGGCGGCCCTCTCCCCTTCGCC
TTCGACATCCTGGCTACTAGCTTCCTCTACGGCAGCAAGACCTTCATCAACCACACCCAGGGCATCCCCG
ACTTCTTCAAGCAGTCCTTCCCTGAGGGCTTCACATGGGAGAGAGTCACCACATACGAAGACGGGGGCGT
GCTGACCGCTACCCAGGACACCAGCCTCCAGGACGGCTGCCTCATCTACAACGTCAAGATCAGAGGGGTG
AACTTCACATCCAACGGCCCTGTGATGCAGAAGAAAACACTCGGCTGGGAGGCCTTCACCGAGACGCTGT
ACCCCGCTGACGGCGGCCTGGAAGGCAGAAACGACATGGCCCTGAAGCTCGTGGGCGGGAGCCATCTGAT
CGCAAACATCAAGACCACATATAGATCCAAGAAACCCGCTAAGAACCTCAAGATGCCTGGCGTCTACTAT
GTGGACTACAGACTGGAAAGAATCAAGGAGGCCAACAACGAGACCTACGTCGAGCAGCACGAGGTGGCAG
TGGCCAGATACTGCGACCTCCCTAGCAAACTGGGGCACAAGCTCAATTAAAGCTGACTAATTTATTTAGC
AGTAGATAGCTATATTGTGTGAAGTGGTAACAGTCCGTAGATCTACGGACTGTTACCACTTCACGCCGAC
TCAAACTGCGCAGAGAAACTTCAAACGACAACATTGGCATGGCTTTTGTTATTTTTGGCGCTTGACTCAG
GATCTAAAAACTGGAACGGTGAAGGTGACGGCAATGTTTTTTGGCAAATAAGCATCCCCGAAGTTCTACA
ATGCATCTGAGGACTCCATGTTTTGTTTTCTTTAGTCATTCCAAATGTTTGTTAAATGCATTGTTCCGAA
ACTTATTTGCCTCTATGAAGGCTGCCCAGTAATTGGGAGCATACTTAACATTGTAGTATTGTATGTAAAT
TATGTAACAAAACAATGTCTGGGTTTTTGTACTTTTCAGCCTTAAAATCTTGGGTTTATTTTTTTTTCTT
TGTTCCAAAAAAACGAAGCTTTACCATTCAAGATGTAAAGGTTTCCATTCCCCCTGGGCATATTGTAAAA
GCTGTGTGGAACGTGGCGGTGCCAGACATTTGGTGGGGCCAACCTGTACACTGACTAATTCAATTCCAAT
AAAAGTGCACATGTAAGACATCCTACCCCTGTCTCATTTCCTGTCTTGGCTCTGAGTGGCTTCAATAAAA
ATGGCTTTTGTGAAGTTGCACCATGTTAATTACATTTCAGCACTTTCACACCAGGTTTTTGACTAATTTG
AATTTATCGAAGTTTGACCTTTTTTTTTTTTTTCTTCAAGCTAATTTGAGGTTATCAAACCATTTCATTG
GAGGAAACTTAATGTTTAAAAGCATAAATTCGAAACATGATTCATTTATTTAACTGCTTAATGGTGAAAC
AAACTTCAAGTAATACACCAAGTGTTCCCTCATATGAAGGTAGCTAACTGCAAACGGCCTTAACTTTCCA
TCTTAAGTTGAGCTACATAAAGGCTTTAACAGGAAGGAACTGCCAGTTTAAAAGTCAAACCACCATGACT
GATATAAATTCTTGTCCATATAACCTTGCGTTTCACACAATATAGCTATCTACTGCTAAATAAATTAGAG
CTCATAACTTCGTATAATGTATGCTATACGAAGTTATGTTAGATAACTTCGTATAAAGTATCCTATACGA
AGTTATGCGAGCTAACTTTAAATAATTGGCATTATTTAAAGTTATGAATCGATAAGTGAAGAGCTATCCG
GATATATATGTATGTTATCATAACTGTACTGGCTATGTCAGGTGGTAATGACTGTAACGTTACGTTACTC
GTTGTAGGCACGACATTGAATATGCTCTTCTCCGCTGTGGCCCGAACGCCTCCCGCTAGCGATGGGATCT
AATACGACTCACTATAGGGAGACCAAGGGAAAATAGAATGAAGTGATCTCCAAAAAATAAGTACTTTTTG
ACTGTAAATAAAATTGTAAGGAGTAAAAAGTACTTTTTTTTCTAAAAAAATGTAATTAAGTAAAAGTAAA
AGTATTGATTTTTAATTGTACTCAAGTAAAGTAAAAATCCCCAAAAATAATACTTAAGTACAGTAATCAA
GTAAAATTACTCAAGTACTTTACACCTCTGGGATCCAGCTGCATCATGAACAATAAAACTGTCTGCTTAC
ATAAACAGTAATACAAGGGGTGTTATGAGCCATATTCAACGGGAAACGTCGAGGCCGCGATTAAATTCCA
ACATGGATGCTGATTTATATGGGTATAAATGGGCTCGCGATAATGTCGGGCAATCAGGTGCGACAATCTA
TCGCTTGTATGGGAAGCCCGATGCGCCAGAGTTGTTTCTGAAACATGGCAAAGGTAGCGTTGCCAATGAT
GTTACAGATGAGATGGTCAGACTAAACTGGCTGACGGAATTTATGCCTCTTCCGACCATCAAGCATTTTA
TCCGTACTCCTGATGATGCATGGTTACTCACCACTGCGATCCCCGGAAAAACAGCATTCCAGGTATTAGA
AGAATATCCTGATTCAGGTGAAAATATTGTTGATGCGCTGGCAGTGTTCCTGCGCCGGTTGCATTCGATT
CCTGTTTGTAATTGTCCTTTTAACAGCGATCGCGTATTTCGTCTCGCTCAGGCGCAATCACGAATGAATA
ACGGTTTGGTTGATGCGAGTGATTTTGATGACGAGCGTAATGGCTGGCCTGTTGAACAAGTCTGGAAAGA
AATGCATAAACTTTTGCCATTCTCACCGGATTCAGTCGTCACTCATGGTGATTTCTCACTTGATAACCTT
ATTTTTGACGAGGGGAAATTAATAGGTTGTATTGATGTTGGACGAGTCGGAATCGCAGACCGATACCAGG
ATCTTGCCATCCTATGGAACTGCCTCGGTGAGTTTTCTCCTTCATTACAGAAACGGCTTTTTCAAAAATA
TGGTATTGATAATCCTGATATGAATAAATTGCAGTTTCATTTGATGCTCGATGAGTTTTTCTAATCAGAA
TTGGTTAATTGGTTGTAACACTGGCAAAAAGGATCTAGGTGAAGATCCTTTTTGATAATCTCATGACCAA
AATCCCTTAACGTGAGTTTTCGTTCCACTGAGCGTCAGACCCCGTAGAAAAGATCAAAGGATCTTCTTGA
GATCCTTTTTTTCTGCGCGTAATCTGCTGCTTGCAAACAAAAAAACCACCGCTACCAGCGGTGGTTTGTT
TGCCGGATCAAGAGCTACCAACTCTTTTTCCGAAGGTAACTGGCTTCAGCAGAGCGCAGATACCAAATAC
TGTTCTTCTAGTGTAGCCGTAGTTAGGCCACCACTTCAAGAACTCTGTAGCACCGCCTACATACCTCGCT
CTGCTAATCCTGTTACCAGTGGCTGCTGCCAGTGGCGATAAGTCGTGTCTTACCGGGTTGGACTCAAGAC
GATAGTTACCGGATAAGGCGCAGCGGTCGGGCTGAACGGGGGGTTCGTGCACACAGCCCAGCTTGGAGCG
AACGACCTACACCGAACTGAGATACCTACAGCGTGAGCTATGAGAAAGCGCCACGGTTCCCGAAGGGAGA
AAGGCGGACAGGTATCCGGTAAGCGGCAGGGTCGGAACAGGAGAGCGCACGAGGGAGCTTCCAGGGGGAA
ACGCCTGGTATCTTTATAGTCCTGT
Features (pLannotate 1.2.2; 21 found; start..end, strand, type, name):
    457..475     -  promoter       T7 Φ3.8 promoter (fragment): weak promoter for bacteriophage T7 RNA polymerase
    532..553     +  protein_bind   CAP binding site: CAP binding activates transcription in the presence of cAMP. E. coli catabolite activator protein
    568..598     +  promoter       lac promoter: promoter for the E. coli lac operon
    606..622     +  protein_bind   lac operator: The lac repressor binds to the lac operator to inhibit transcription in E. coli. This inhibition can be relieved by adding lactose or isopropyl-β-D-thiogalactopyranoside (IPTG). lac repressor encoded by lacI
    667..685     +  promoter       T3 promoter: promoter for bacteriophage T3 RNA polymerase
    701..724     +  misc_feature   MCS (fragment): pBluescript multiple cloning site
    733..751     -  promoter       T7 promoter: promoter for bacteriophage T7 RNA polymerase
    759..914     +  CDS            lacZα (fragment): LacZα fragment of β-galactosidase; lacZ fragment
    977..1010    +  protein_bind   loxP: Cre-mediated recombination occurs in the 8-bp core sequence (GCATACAT). Cre recombinase
   1015..1048    +  protein_bind   lox2272: Cre-mediated recombination occurs in the 8-bp core sequence (GGATACTT). lox2272 sites are compatible with each other, but incompatible with loxP or loxN sites (Lee and Saito, 1988). Cre recombinase
   1194..1250    +  CDS            P2A: 2A peptide from porcine teschovirus-1 polyprotein Eukaryotic ribosomes fail to insert a peptide bond between the Gly and Pro residues, yielding separate polypeptides.
   1251..1925    +  CDS            mRFP1: monomeric derivative of DsRed (Campbell et al., 2002) mammalian codon-optimized
   2586..2602    +  promoter       LEU2 promoter (fragment): S. cerevisiae LEU2
   3549..4247    +  CDS            TagBFP: TagBFP is a basic (constitutively fluorescent) blue fluorescent protein published in 2008, derived from Entacmaea quadricolor. It is reported to be a very rapidly-maturing monomer with very low acid sensitivity.
   4674..4690    +  misc_feature   CEN/ARS (fragment): S. cerevisiae CEN6 centromere fused to an autonomously replicating sequence
   4988..5004    -  promoter       ARG4 promoter (fragment): S. cerevisiae ARG4
   5324..5357    -  protein_bind   loxP: Cre-mediated recombination occurs in the 8-bp core sequence (GCATACAT). Cre recombinase
   5363..5396    -  protein_bind   lox2272: Cre-mediated recombination occurs in the 8-bp core sequence (GGATACTT). lox2272 sites are compatible with each other, but incompatible with loxP or loxN sites (Lee and Saito, 1988). Cre recombinase
   5600..5618    +  promoter       T7 promoter: promoter for bacteriophage T7 RNA polymerase
   5905..6714    +  CDS            KanR: aminoglycoside phosphotransferase; aph(3')-Ia; confers resistance to kanamycin in bacteria or G418 (Geneticin®) in eukaryotes
   6857..70      +  rep_origin     ori (across the origin): high-copy-number ColE1/pMB1/pBR322/pUC origin of replication
