[The description below was written by a language model from this plasmid's Addgene catalogue record and pLannotate feature annotations shown in this document.]
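Description:
pUFlip-floxed2A-mRFP-; HE1A:BFP -2 is a bacterial donor plasmid built on the pK backbone and intended as a targeted-integration template for making conditional alleles in zebrafish with the GeneWeld CRISPR-Cas9 method. It is maintained in E. coli through a high-copy ColE1/pUC-type origin and selected with kanamycin via an aph(3')-Ia (KanR) gene. The backbone also carries pBluescript-derived remnants: lac promoter/operator, a lacZα fragment, a partial multiple cloning site, and T3 and T7 promoters. The catalogue lists the plasmid at about 7.3 kb, slightly shorter than the 7,375 nt sequenced record.

The roughly 4.6 kb payload is bounded on each side by a loxP/lox2272 pair. The upstream pair is annotated on the forward strand and the downstream pair on the reverse strand, the arrangement typical of FLEx-style cassettes in which Cre drives stable inversion of the intervening DNA. Inside lies a P2A peptide fused directly to mRFP1. It has no annotated promoter of its own, which is consistent with a reporter read out from the targeted gene's transcript, with the 2A releasing mRFP as a separate polypeptide. A second unit, TagBFP, is described in the catalogue as driven by the hatching enzyme 1 (HE1A) promoter and would serve as an independent blue marker of integration; that promoter is not called in the feature table. The record does not annotate splice elements, terminators or homology-arm cloning sites, and the meaning of the "-2" suffix is not stated. Short hits to yeast LEU2, ARG4 and CEN/ARS and to a T7 Φ3.8 promoter are small fragments and are probably spurious matches. The stated use is Cre/lox-regulated conditional rescue or inactivation of zebrafish genes.
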