Addgene plasmid #180009: pUFlip-floxed2A-mRFP-; HE1A:BFP -2
Purpose: Donor for generating conditional alleles in zebrafish using precise CRISPR directed genomic integration with the GeneWeld method
Depositing lab: Jeffrey Essner. Depositing organization: Iowa State University. Publication: Cre/lox regulated conditional rescue and inactivation with zebrafish UFlip alleles generated by CRISPR-Cas9 targeted integration. Liu F, Kambakam S, Almeida MP, Ming Z, Welker JM, Wierson WA, Schultz-Rogers LE, Ekker SC, Clark KJ, Essner JJ, McGrail M. Elife. 2022 Jun 17;11. pii: 71478. doi: 10.7554/eLife.71478. PubMed 35713402.
Backbone
  Vector backbone: pK
  Backbone manufacturer: Karl J. Clark
  Backbone size w/o insert (bp): 2730
  Total vector size (bp): 7322
  Vector type: Synthetic Biology
Growth in bacteria
  Bacterial resistance: Kanamycin, 50 μg/mL
  Growth temperature: 30°C
  Growth strain: NEB Stable
  Copy number: High Copy
Gene/Insert
  Gene/Insert name: 2A-mRFP; HE1A: BFP (alt name: P2A-monomeric RFP hatching enzyme 1: BFP)
  Species: D. rerio (zebrafish)
  Insert size (bp): 4592
  Cloning method: Gibson Cloning
  Sequencing primers: 5′ aaaagcaagaaagaaaactagagtgg; 3′ atggctcataacaccccttg
Terms and licenses: Academic/Nonprofit Terms; Industry Terms: Not Available to Industry
Depositor comments: Please visit https://www.biorxiv.org/content/10.1101/2021.06.18.448732v1 for bioRxiv preprint.
How to cite: pUFlip-floxed2A-mRFP-; HE1A:BFP -2 was a gift from Jeffrey Essner (Addgene plasmid # 180009 ; http://n2t.net/addgene:180009 ; RRID:Addgene_180009)
